>Addgene plasmid #52523 | CAG:: mCherry-2a-hM4Dnrxn | addgene full sequence | sequence record 257442 | Addgene NGS Result
GGATACATATTTGAATGTATTTAGAAAAATAAACAAATAGGGGTTCCGCGCACATTTCCCCGAAAAGTGC
CACCTGGGTCGACATTGATTATTGACTAGTTATTAATAGTAATCAATTACGGGGTCATTAGTTCATAGCC
CATATATGGAGTTCCGCGTTACATAACTTACGGTAAATGGCCCGCCTGGCTGACCGCCCAACGACCCCCG
CCCATTGACGTCAATAATGACGTATGTTCCCATAGTAACGCCAATAGGGACTTTCCATTGACGTCAATGG
GTGGAGTATTTACGGTAAACTGCCCACTTGGCAGTACATCAAGTGTATCATATGCCAAGTACGCCCCCTA
TTGACGTCAATGACGGTAAATGGCCCGCCTGGCATTATGCCCAGTACATGACCTTATGGGACTTTCCTAC
TTGGCAGTACATCTACGTATTAGTCATCGCTATTACCATGGTCGAGGTGAGCCCCACGTTCTGCTTCACT
CTCCCCATCTCCCCCCCCTCCCCACCCCCAATTTTGTATTTATTTATTTTTTAATTATTTTGTGCAGCGA
TGGGGGCGGGGGGGGGTGGGGGGGCGGGGCGAGGCGGAGAGGTGCGGCGGCAGCCAATCAGAGCGGCGCG
CTCCGAAAGTTTCCTTTTATGGCGAGGCGGCGGCGGCGGCGGCCCTATAAAAAGCGAAGCGCGCGGCGGG
CGGGAGTCGCTGCGCGCTGCCTTCGCCCCGTGCCCCGCTCCGCCGCCGCCTCGCGCCGCCCGCCCCGGCT
CTGACTGACCGCGTTACTCCCACAGGTGAGCGGGCGGGACGGCCCTTCTCCTCCGGGCTGTAATTAGCGC
TTGGTTTAATGACGGCTTGTTTCTTTTCTGTGGCTGCGTGAAAGCCTTGAGGGGCTCCGGGAGGGCCCTT
TGTGCGGGGGGAGCGGCTCGGGGGGTGCGTGCGTGTGTGTGTGCGTGGGGAGCGCCGCGTGCGGCTCCGC
GCTGCCCGGCGGCTGTGAGCGCTGCGGGCGCGGCGCGGGGCTTTGTGCGCTCCGCAGTGTGCGCGAGGGG
AGCGCGGCCGGGGGCGGTGCCCCGCGGTGCGGGGGGGGCTGCGAGGGGAACAAAGGCTGCGTGCGGGGTG
TGTGCGTGGGGGGGTGAGCAGGGGGTGTGGGCGCGTCGGTCGGGCTGCAACCCCCCCTGCACCCCCCTCC
CCGAGTTGCTGAGCACGGCCCGGCTTCGGGTGCGGGGCTCCGTACGGGGCGTGGCGCGGGGCTCGCCGTG
CCGGGCGGGGGGTGGCGGCAGGTGGGGGTGCCGGGCGGGGCGGGGCCGCCTCGGGCCGGGGAGGGCTCGG
GGGAGGGGCGCGGCGGCCCCCGGAGCGCCGGCGGCTGTCGAGGCGCGGCGAGCCGCAGCCATTGCCTTTT
ATGGTAATCGTGCGAGAGGGCGCAGGGACTTCCTTTGTCCCAAATCTGTGCGGAGCCGAAATCTGGGAGG
CGCCGCCGCACCCCCTCTAGCGGGCGCGGGGCGAAGCGGTGCGGCGCCGGCAGGAAGGAAATGGGCGGGG
AGGGCCTTCGTGCGTCGCCGCGCCGCCGTCCCCTTCTCCCTCTCCAGCCTCGGGGCTGTCCGCGGGGGGA
CGGCTGCCTTCGGGGGGGACGGGGCAGGGCGGGGTTCGGCTTCTGGCGTGTGACCGGCGGCTCTAGAGCC
TCTGCTAACCATGTTCATGCCTTCTTCTTTTTCCTACAGCTCCTGGGCAACGTGCTGGTTATTGTGCTGT
CTCATCATTTTGGCAAAGAATTCGGTACCGCGGGCCCGGGATCCACCGGAAGCCACCTGCATGCGGCCGC
CACCATGGTATCAAAGGGGGAAGAAGATAACATGGCAATTATCAAGGAGTTCATGCGGTTTAAGGTGCAC
ATGGAAGGCAGCGTCAACGGGCACGAGTTTGAGATCGAGGGAGAGGGTGAGGGACGCCCCTACGAGGGGA
CACAGACAGCCAAGCTGAAAGTCACCAAAGGAGGACCGTTGCCTTTCGCGTGGGACATCCTTTCACCGCA
GTTTATGTACGGGTCCAAAGCGTATGTGAAGCATCCCGCGGACATTCCAGACTATCTTAAACTGTCGTTT
CCCGAGGGCTTCAAATGGGAGCGAGTGATGAATTTTGAGGATGGAGGGGTAGTGACAGTGACGCAAGACT
CGTCCCTCCAAGACGGCGAGTTTATCTACAAGGTGAAACTCAGAGGCACTAATTTCCCCTCGGACGGTCC
AGTCATGCAGAAAAAGACGATGGGTTGGGAGGCGTCGTCGGAGCGGATGTATCCCGAAGATGGAGCACTC
AAAGGGGAGATCAAACAGAGATTGAAGTTGAAAGACGGTGGACACTACGACGCCGAAGTCAAGACAACGT
ATAAGGCGAAGAAGCCGGTGCAGTTGCCGGGTGCCTACAATGTGAATATCAAACTCGACATTACAAGCCA
TAACGAGGATTATACGATCGTGGAACAGTACGAAAGGGCGGAGGGGCGACATTCGACCGGGGGAATGGAT
GAGTTGTATAAGGCTAGCAGAGCAGAAGGACGCGGGAGCCTTTTGACGTGTGGGGATGTCGAAGAGAATC
CGGGACCTATGGCGAACTTCACGCCTGTCAATGGGAGCTCCGGTAATCAGTCGGTACGGCTCGTGACGTC
GTCCTCGCACAATCGCTACGAAACAGTAGAAATGGTATTCATCGCCACAGTAACTGGAAGCCTTTCACTT
GTGACTGTCGTGGGAAACATTCTGGTCATGCTCTCGATTAAGGTCAACAGGCAACTCCAGACCGTAAACA
ACTATTTCTTGTTCTCCCTGGCTTGCGCGGATCTGATCATTGGGGCTTTCTCGATGAACCTCTATACAGT
ATACATCATCAAAGGGTACTGGCCTCTCGGAGCCGTCGTGTGTGACCTCTGGCTTGCACTTGACTGTGTG
GTGAGCAATGCTTCAGTCATGAACCTTCTGATTATCTCATTTGATCGCTATTTCTGTGTAACCAAACCCT
TGACCTACCCCGCAAGGAGAACGACCAAAATGGCAGGGCTGATGATCGCGGCTGCATGGGTCCTCTCGTT
CGTACTTTGGGCTCCTGCCATTCTGTTCTGGCAGTTTGTCGTGGGTAAACGCACAGTCCCGGACAACCAA
TGTTTCATCCAATTCCTTTCGAACCCCGCTGTGACTTTCGGGACTGCGATTGCGGGATTCTACCTTCCGG
TCGTCATTATGACCGTGTTGTACATTCACATCTCGCTTGCGTCAAGAAGCCGCGTCCACAAGCACAGGCC
CGAGGGGCCTAAGGAGAAGAAAGCCAAGACATTGGCTTTTCTCAAATCACCGCTTATGAAACAGTCCGTG
AAAAAGCCTCCTCCCGGTGAAGCAGCGCGCGAGGAGCTGAGGAATGGTAAACTGGAAGAGGCGCCACCTC
CGGCGCTGCCTCCTCCACCGCGACCCGTGGCGGATAAGGACACTTCCAACGAGTCGTCGTCGGGGAGCGC
GACCCAGAATACGAAAGAGCGACCTGCTACCGAGTTGAGCACAACAGAAGCGACGACGCCGGCAATGCCG
GCACCGCCTCTTCAGCCCAGGGCGCTGAACCCCGCGTCGCGATGGTCAAAGATTCAGATTGTGACGAAAC
AAACGGGTAATGAGTGCGTAACAGCCATCGAGATCGTACCCGCAACGCCCGCTGGTATGAGGCCAGCCGC
CAACGTCGCCAGAAAGTTCGCGTCAATCGCGCGGAATCAGGTGCGGAAGAAAAGACAAATGGCCGCGAGA
GAGAGAAAGGTGACAAGAACGATTTTCGCCATCCTCCTGGCGTTTATCTTGACGTGGACTCCGTATAATG
TCATGGTGTTGGTGAATACATTTTGTCAATCGTGCATCCCAGACACGGTCTGGTCGATCGGGTATTGGCT
CTGCTACGTCAACTCCACTATCAATCCGGCATGCTACGCATTGTGTAACGCCACGTTCAAGAAAACGTTC
CGCCATCTCCTGTTGTGCCAGTACCGAAATATCGGGACAGCGAGATACCCATATGATGTCCCCGATTACG
CCTATCCCTATGACGTCCCGGATTACGCTTACAAGTATCGGAACCGGGACGAAGGCTCGTATCATGTGGA
CGAGTCACGGAACTATATCTCGAACTCCGCCCAGTCAAACGGAGCGGTGGTGAAGGAAAAGCAGCCCTCA
TCGGCGAAGTCAGCGAATAAGAACAAGAAGAATAAGGACAAAGAGTACTATGTGTGAACCGGTGCTCGAG
GTACCGATGAATAGCTAAGGTCGAGGCCGCAGGTAAGTATCAAGGTTACAAGACAGGTTTAAGGAGACCA
ATAGAAACTGGGCTTGTCGAGACAGAGAAGACTCTTGCGTTTCTGATAGGCACCTATTGGTCTTACTGAC
ATCCACTTTGCCTTTCTCTCCACAGGTGTCGACAATCAACCTCTGGATTACAAAATTTGTGAAAGATTGA
CTGGTATTCTTAACTATGTTGCTCCTTTTACGCTATGTGGATACGCTGCTTTAATGCCTTTGTATCATGC
TATTGCTTCCCGTATGGCTTTCATTTTCTCCTCCTTGTATAAATCCTGGTTGCTGTCTCTTTATGAGGAG
TTGTGGCCCGTTGTCAGGCAACGTGGCGTGGTGTGCACTGTGTTTGCTGACGCAACCCCCACTGGTTGGG
GCATTGCCACCACCTGTCAGCTCCTTTCCGGGACTTTCGCTTTCCCCCTCCCTATTGCCACGGCGGAACT
CATCGCCGCCTGCCTTGCCCGCTGCTGGACAGGGGCTCGGCTGTTGGGCACTGACAATTCCGTGGTGTTG
TCGGGGAAGCTGACGTCCTTTCCATGGCTGCTCGCCTGTGTTGCCACCTGGATTCTGCGCGGGACGTCCT
TCTGCTACGTCCCTTCGGCCCTCAATCCAGCGGACCTTCCTTCCCGCGGCCTGCTGCCGGCTCTGCGGCC
TCTTCCGCGTCTTCGCCTTCGCCCTCAGACGAGTCGGATCTCCCTTTGGGCCGCCTCCCCGCCTGGAATT
CGAGCTCGGTACGATCAGCCTCGACTGTGCCTTCTAGTTGCCAGCCATCTGTTGTTTGCCCCTCCCCCGT
GCCTTCCTTGACCCTGGAAGGTGCCACTCCCACTGTCCTTTCCTAATAAAATGAGGAAATTGCATCGCAT
TGTCTGAGTAGGTGTCATTCTATTCTGGGGGGTGGGGTGGGGCAGGACAGCAAGGGGGAGGATTGGGAAG
ACAATAGCCCAGCTTTTGTTCCCTTTAGTGAGGGTTAATTGCGCGCTTGGCGTAATCATGGTCATAGCTG
TTTCCTGTGTGAAATTGTTATCCGCTAATTCACTCCTCAGGTGCAGGCTGCCTATCAGAAGGTGGTGGCT
GGTGTGGCCAATGCCCTGGCTCACAAATACCACTGAGATCTTTTTCCCTCTGCCAAAAATTATGGGGACA
TCATGAAGCCCCTTGAGCATCTGACTTCTGGCTAATAAAGGAAATTTATTTTCATTGCAATAGTGTGTTG
GAATTTTTTGTGTCTCTCACTCGGAAGGACATATGGGAGGGCAAATCATTTAAAACATCAGAATGAGTAT
TTGGTTTAGAGTTTGGCAACATATGCCCATATGCTGGCTGCCATGAACAAAGGTTGGCTATAAAGAGGTC
ATCAGTATATGAAACAGCCCCCTGCTGTCCATTCCTTATTCCATAGAAAAGCCTTGACTTGAGGTTAGAT
TTTTTTTATATTTTGTTTTGTGTTATTTTTTTCTTTAACATCCCTAAAATTTTCCTTACATGTTTTACTA
GCCAGATTTTTCCTCCTCTCCTGACTACTCCCAGTCATAGCTGTCCCTCTTCTCTTATGGAGATCCCTCG
ACCTGCAGCCCAAGCTTGGCGTAATCATGGTCATAGCTGTTTCCTGTGTGAAATTGTTATCCGCTCACAA
TTCCACACAACATACGAGCCGGAAGCATAAAGTGTAAAGCCTGGGGTGCCTAATGAGTGAGCTAACTCAC
ATTAATTGCGTTGCGCTCACTGCCCGCTTTCCAGTCGGGAAACCTGTCGTGCCAGCGGATCCGCATCTCA
ATTAGTCAGCAACCATAGTCCCGCCCCTAACTCCGCCCATCCCGCCCCTAACTCCGCCCAGTTCCGCCCA
TTCTCCGCCCCATGGCTGACTAATTTTTTTTATTTATGCAGAGGCCGAGGCCGCCTCGGCCTCTGAGCTA
TTCCAGAAGTAGTGAGGAGGCTTTTTTGGAGGCCTAGGCTTTTGCAAAAAGCTAACTTGTTTATTGCAGC
TTATAATGGTTACAAATAAAGCAATAGCATCACAAATTTCACAAATAAAGCATTTTTTTCACTGCATTCT
AGTTGTGGTTTGTCCAAACTCATCAATGTATCTTATCATGTCTGGATCCGCTGCATTAATGAATCGGCCA
ACGCGCGGGGAGAGGCGGTTTGCGTATTGGGCGCTCTTCCGCTTCCTCGCTCACTGACTCGCTGCGCTCG
GTCGTTCGGCTGCGGCGAGCGGTATCAGCTCACTCAAAGGCGGTAATACGGTTATCCACAGAATCAGGGG
ATAACGCAGGAAAGAACATGTGAGCAAAAGGCCAGCAAAAGGCCAGGAACCGTAAAAAGGCCGCGTTGCT
GGCGTTTTTCCATAGGCTCCGCCCCCCTGACGAGCATCACAAAAATCGACGCTCAAGTCAGAGGTGGCGA
AACCCGACAGGACTATAAAGATACCAGGCGTTTCCCCCTGGAAGCTCCCTCGTGCGCTCTCCTGTTCCGA
CCCTGCCGCTTACCGGATACCTGTCCGCCTTTCTCCCTTCGGGAAGCGTGGCGCTTTCTCATAGCTCACG
CTGTAGGTATCTCAGTTCGGTGTAGGTCGTTCGCTCCAAGCTGGGCTGTGTGCACGAACCCCCCGTTCAG
CCCGACCGCTGCGCCTTATCCGGTAACTATCGTCTTGAGTCCAACCCGGTAAGACACGACTTATCGCCAC
TGGCAGCAGCCACTGGTAACAGGATTAGCAGAGCGAGGTATGTAGGCGGTGCTACAGAGTTCTTGAAGTG
GTGGCCTAACTACGGCTACACTAGAAGAACAGTATTTGGTATCTGCGCTCTGCTGAAGCCAGTTACCTTC
GGAAAAAGAGTTGGTAGCTCTTGATCCGGCAAACAAACCACCGCTGGTAGCGGTGGTTTTTTTGTTTGCA
AGCAGCAGATTACGCGCAGAAAAAAAGGATCTCAAGAAGATCCTTTGATCTTTTCTACGGGGTCTGACGC
TCAGTGGAACGAAAACTCACGTTAAGGGATTTTGGTCATGAGATTATCAAAAAGGATCTTCACCTAGATC
CTTTTAAATTAAAAATGAAGTTTTAAATCAATCTAAAGTATATATGAGTAAACTTGGTCTGACAGTTACC
AATGCTTAATCAGTGAGGCACCTATCTCAGCGATCTGTCTATTTCGTTCATCCATAGTTGCCTGACTCCC
CGTCGTGTAGATAACTACGATACGGGAGGGCTTACCATCTGGCCCCAGTGCTGCAATGATACCGCGAGAC
CCACGCTCACCGGCTCCAGATTTATCAGCAATAAACCAGCCAGCCGGAAGGGCCGAGCGCAGAAGTGGTC
CTGCAACTTTATCCGCCTCCATCCAGTCTATTAATTGTTGCCGGGAAGCTAGAGTAAGTAGTTCGCCAGT
TAATAGTTTGCGCAACGTTGTTGCCATTGCTACAGGCATCGTGGTGTCACGCTCGTCGTTTGGTATGGCT
TCATTCAGCTCCGGTTCCCAACGATCAAGGCGAGTTACATGATCCCCCATGTTGTGCAAAAAAGCGGTTA
GCTCCTTCGGTCCTCCGATCGTTGTCAGAAGTAAGTTGGCCGCAGTGTTATCACTCATGGTTATGGCAGC
ACTGCATAATTCTCTTACTGTCATGCCATCCGTAAGATGCTTTTCTGTGACTGGTGAGTACTCAACCAAG
TCATTCTGAGAATAGTGTATGCGGCGACCGAGTTGCTCTTGCCCGGCGTCAATACGGGATAATACCGCGC
CACATAGCAGAACTTTAAAAGTGCTCATCATTGGAAAACGTTCTTCGGGGCGAAAACTCTCAAGGATCTT
ACCGCTGTTGAGATCCAGTTCGATGTAACCCACTCGTGCACCCAACTGATCTTCAGCATCTTTTACTTTC
ACCAGCGTTTCTGGGTGAGCAAAAACAGGAAGGCAAAATGCCGCAAAAAAGGGAATAAGGGCGACACGGA
AATGTTGAATACTCATACTCTTCCTTTTTCAATATTATTGAAGCATTTATCAGGGTTATTGTCTCATGAG
C
Features (pLannotate 1.2.2; 29 found; start..end, strand, type, name):
     81..460     +  enhancer       CMV enhancer: human cytomegalovirus immediate early enhancer
    462..583     +  promoter       chicken β-actin promoter (fragment): No description available
    581..702     +  promoter       chicken β-actin promoter (fragment): No description available
    703..1719    +  intron         chimeric intron: chimera between introns from chicken β-actin and rabbit β-globin
   1717..1773    +  CDS            HBB (fragment): HBB_LEPEU - Experimental evidence at protein level: Swiss-Prot protein existence level 1. Involved in oxygen transport from the lung to the various peripheral tissues. From Lepus europaeus (European hare).
   1773..1799    +  misc_feature   MCS (fragment): multiple cloning site
   1825..2532    +  CDS            mCherry: mCherry is a basic (constitutively fluorescent) red fluorescent protein published in 2004, derived from Discosoma sp.. It is reported to be a very rapidly-maturing monomer with low acid sensitivity.
   2599..4035    +  CDS            CHRM4: ACM4_HUMAN - Experimental evidence at protein level: Swiss-Prot protein existence level 1. The muscarinic acetylcholine receptor mediates various cellular responses, including inhibition of adenylate cyclase, breakdown of phosphoinositides and modulation of potassium channels through the action of G proteins. Primary transducing effect is inhibition of adenylate cyclase. From Homo sapiens (Human).
   4035..4055    +  CDS            3xHA (fragment): three tandem HA epitope tags
   4062..4082    +  CDS            3xHA (fragment): three tandem HA epitope tags
   4096..4254    +  CDS            NRXN1 (fragment): NRX1B_BOVIN - Experimental evidence at protein level: Swiss-Prot protein existence level 1. Neuronal cell surface protein that may be involved in cell recognition and cell adhesion by forming intracellular junctions through binding to neuroligins. May play a role in formation or maintenance of synaptic junctions. May mediate intracellular signaling. May play a role in angiogenesis (By similarity). From Bos taurus (Bovine).
   4303..4435    +  intron         chimeric intron: chimera between introns from human β-globin and immunoglobulin heavy chain genes
   4444..5032    +  misc_feature   WPRE: woodchuck hepatitis virus posttranscriptional regulatory element
   5036..5052    +  misc_feature   MCS (fragment): pUC18/19 multiple cloning site
   5065..5176    +  polyA_signal   bGH poly(A) signal: bovine growth hormone polyadenylation signal
   5272..5290    -  promoter       T3 promoter: promoter for bacteriophage T3 RNA polymerase
   5349..5423    +  CDS            HBB (fragment): HBB_PONPY - Experimental evidence at transcript level: Swiss-Prot protein existence level 2. Involved in oxygen transport from the lung to the various peripheral tissues. From Pongo pygmaeus (Bornean orangutan).
   5494..5549    +  polyA_signal   β-globin poly(A) signal: rabbit β-globin polyadenylation signal (Gil and Proudfoot, 1987)
   5934..5950    -  protein_bind   lac operator: The lac repressor binds to the lac operator to inhibit transcription in E. coli. This inhibition can be relieved by adding lactose or isopropyl-β-D-thiogalactopyranoside (IPTG). lac repressor encoded by lacI
   5958..5988    -  promoter       lac promoter: promoter for the E. coli lac operon
   6003..6024    -  protein_bind   CAP binding site: CAP binding activates transcription in the presence of cAMP. E. coli catabolite activator protein
   6037..6076    -  CDS            lacI (fragment): lac repressor; lacI; The lac repressor binds to the lac operator to inhibit transcription in E. coli. This inhibition can be relieved by adding lactose or isopropyl-β-D-thiogalactopyranoside (IPTG).
   6083..6105    +  promoter       SV40 promoter (fragment): SV40 enhancer and early promoter
   6129..6264    +  rep_origin     SV40 ori: SV40 origin of replication
   6284..6418    +  polyA_signal   SV40 poly(A) signal: SV40 polyadenylation signal
   6420..6474    -  CDS            lacI (fragment): lac repressor; lacI; The lac repressor binds to the lac operator to inhibit transcription in E. coli. This inhibition can be relieved by adding lactose or isopropyl-β-D-thiogalactopyranoside (IPTG).
   6657..7245    -  rep_origin     ori: high-copy-number ColE1/pMB1/pBR322/pUC origin of replication
   7416..8276    -  CDS            AmpR: β-lactamase; bla; confers resistance to ampicillin, carbenicillin, and related antibiotics
   8277..50      -  promoter       AmpR promoter (across the origin): bla
