[The description below was written by a language model from this plasmid's Addgene catalogue record and pLannotate feature annotations shown in this document.]
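Description:
CAG:: mCherry-2a-hM4Dnrxn is a mammalian expression plasmid of about 8.3 kb, built on a backbone recorded as M18. It co-expresses a red fluorescent marker and an axon-targeted version of the inhibitory chemogenetic receptor hM4D. It is propagated in E. coli through a high-copy ColE1/pUC-type origin and selected with ampicillin via the β-lactamase gene. The backbone also carries an SV40 origin, which can support episomal replication in cells expressing large T antigen, along with remnants of lac regulatory sequence and a T3 promoter.

Expression is driven by the composite CAG promoter, annotated as the CMV immediate-early enhancer, the chicken β-actin promoter and a chicken β-actin/rabbit β-globin chimeric intron, which gives strong constitutive transcription in many mammalian cell types, including neurons. The 2.4 kb insert, cloned between NotI and AgeI, is a single open reading frame. It begins with mCherry, followed by a 2A peptide (named in the record, though not separately annotated) that causes ribosomal skipping so that the fluorophore and the receptor are produced as separate proteins. The receptor portion is derived from the human M4 muscarinic receptor (CHRM4). It is followed by HA epitope repeats, catalogued as a 2xHA tag, and then by a C-terminal fragment matching neurexin 1, which provides the "nrxn" axon-targeting feature. Downstream lie a second short chimeric intron, a WPRE that enhances transcript stability and expression, and bGH and rabbit β-globin polyadenylation signals.

According to the record and its associated publication title, the construct is intended for chemogenetic silencing of synaptic output from labelled neurons. mCherry marks the expressing cells, and the HA tag allows the receptor itself to be detected.
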