Addgene plasmid #52523: CAG:: mCherry-2a-hM4Dnrxn
Purpose: Co-expresses hM4Dnrxn and a red fluorescent label
Depositing lab: Scott Sternson. Depositing organization: HHMI, Janelia Research Campus. Publication: Chemogenetic synaptic silencing of neural circuits localizes a hypothalamus-->midbrain pathway for feeding behavior. Stachniak TJ, Ghosh A, Sternson SM. Neuron. 2014 May 21;82(4):797-808. doi: 10.1016/j.neuron.2014.04.008. Epub 2014 Apr 24. PubMed 24768300.
Backbone
  Vector backbone: M18
  Backbone size w/o insert (bp): 5904
  Total vector size (bp): 8334
  Vector type: Mammalian Expression
Growth in bacteria
  Bacterial resistance: Ampicillin, 100 μg/mL
  Growth temperature: 37°C
  Growth strain: Stbl3
  Copy number: Unknown
Gene/Insert
  Gene/Insert name: mCherry-2a-hM4Dnrxn (alt names: mCherry; muscarinic receptor 4, axon targeted variant)
  Species: H. sapiens (human), Synthetic
  Insert size (bp): 2430
  Promoter: CAg
  Tag / fusion protein: 2xHA (C terminal on insert)
  Cloning method: Restriction Enzyme; 5′ cloning site NotI (not destroyed); 3′ cloning site AgeI (not destroyed)
  Sequencing primers: 5′ ggttcggcttctggcgtgtgacc; 3′ CATAAAGAGACAGCAACCAGG
Resource information
  A portion of this plasmid was derived from a plasmid made by: Bryan Roth, UNC
Terms and licenses: Academic/Nonprofit Terms; Industry Terms: Not Available to Industry
How to cite: CAG:: mCherry-2a-hM4Dnrxn was a gift from Scott Sternson (Addgene plasmid # 52523 ; http://n2t.net/addgene:52523 ; RRID:Addgene_52523)
