>Addgene plasmid #52523 | CAG:: mCherry-2a-hM4Dnrxn | addgene partial sequence | sequence record 82680 | pCAG-F 5'-GCAACGTGCTGGTTATTGTG-3'
GCGGGCCCGGGATCCACCGGAAGCCACCTGCATGCGGCCGCCACCATGGTATCAAAGGGGGAAGAAGATA
ACATGGCAATTATCAAGGAGTTCATGCGGTTTAAGGTGCACATGGAAGGCAGCGTCAACGGGCACGAGTT
TGAGATCGAGGGAGAGGGTGAGGGACGCCCCTACGAGGGGACACAGACAGCCAAGCTGAAAGTCACCAAA
GGAGGACCGTTGCCTTTCGCGTGGGACATCCTTTCACCGCAGTTTATGTACGGGTCCAAAGCGTATGTGA
AGCATCCCGCGGACATTCCAGACTATCTTAAACTGTCGTTTCCCGAGGGCTTCAAATGGGAGCGAGTGAT
GAATTTTGAGGATGGAGGGGTAGTGACAGTGACGCAAGACTCGTCCCTCCAAGACGGCGAGTTTATCTAC
AAGGTGAAACTCAGAGGCACTAATTTCCCCTCGGACGGTCCAGTCATGCAGAAAAAGACGATGGGTTGGG
AGGCGTCGTCGGAGCGGATGTATCCCGAAGATGGAGCACTCAAAGGGGAGATCAAACAGAGATTGAAGTT
GAAAGACGGTGGACACTACGACGCCGAAGTCAAGACAACGTATAAGGCGAAGAAGCCGGTGCAGTTGCCG
GGTGCCTACAATGTGAATATCAAACTCGACATTACAAGCCATAACGA
