>Addgene plasmid #52523 | CAG:: mCherry-2a-hM4Dnrxn | addgene partial sequence | sequence record 82681 | WPRE-R 5'-CATAGCGTAAAAGGAGCAACA-3'
AATTTTGTAATCCAGAGGTTGATTGTCGACACCTGTGGAGAGAAAGGCAAAGTGGATGTCAGTAAGACCA
ATAGGTGCCTATCAGAAACGCAAGAGTCTTCTCTGTCTCGACAAGCCCAGTTTCTATTGGTCTCCTTAAA
CCTGTCTTGTAACCTTGATACTTACCTGCGGCCTCGACCTTAGCTATTCATCGGTACCTCGAGCACCGGT
TCACACATAGTACTCTTTGTCCTTATTCTTCTTGTTCTTATTCGCTGACTTCGCCGATGAGGGCTGCTTT
TCCTTCACCACCGCTCCGTTTGACTGGGCGGAGTTCGAGATATAGTTCCGTGACTCGTCCACATGATACG
AGCCTTCGTCCCGGTTCCGATACTTGTAAGCGTAATCCGGGACGTCATAGGGATAGGCGTAATCGGGGAC
ATCATATGGGTATCTCGCTGTCCCGATATTTCGGTACTGGCACAACAGGAGATGGCGGAACGTTTTCTTG
AACGTGGCGTTACACAATGCGTAGCATGCCGGATTGATAGTGGAGTTGACGTAGCAGAGCCAATACCCGA
TCGACCAGACCGTGTCTGGGATGCACGATTGACAAAATGTATTCACCAACACCATGACATTATACGGAGT
CCACGTCAAGATAAACGCCAGGAGGATGGCGAAAATCGTTCTTGTCACCTTTCTCTCTCTCGCGGCCATT
TGTCTTTTCTTCCGCACCTGATTCCGCGCGATTGACGCGAACTTTCTGGCGACGTTGGCGGCTGGCCTCA
TACCAGCGGGCGTTGCGGGTACGATCTCGATGGCTGTTACGCACTCATTACCCGTTT
